Addgene plasmid #215022: pAAV_FKBP-V5-TWIST1
Purpose: AAV vector for knocking in an N-terminal tag (FKBP12F36V and V5) for human TWIST1
Depositing lab: Joanna Wysocka. Depositing organization: Stanford University. Publication: DNA-guided transcription factor cooperativity shapes face and limb mesenchyme. Kim S, Morgunova E, Naqvi S, Goovaerts S, Bader M, Koska M, Popov A, Luong C, Pogson A, Swigut T, Claes P, Taipale J, Wysocka J. Cell. 2024 Feb 1;187(3):692-711.e26. doi: 10.1016/j.cell.2023.12.032. Epub 2024 Jan 22. PubMed 38262408.
Backbone
  Vector backbone: pAAV
  Backbone size w/o insert (bp): 4098
  Vector type: AAV
Growth in bacteria
  Bacterial resistance: Ampicillin, 100 μg/mL
  Growth temperature: 30°C
  Growth strain: NEB Stable
  Copy number: Low Copy
Gene/Insert
  Gene/Insert name: twist family bHLH transcription factor 1 (alt name: TWIST1)
  Species: H. sapiens (human)
  Insert size (bp): 2099
  Entrez Gene: TWIST1 (a.k.a. ACS3, BPES2, BPES3, CRS, CRS1, CSO, SCS, SWCOS, TWIST, bHLHa38)
  Tag / fusion protein: FKBP-V5 (N terminal on insert)
  Cloning method: Gibson Cloning
  Sequencing primers: 5′ TGTCCAACATTACCGCCATGTTG
Terms and licenses: Academic/Nonprofit Terms; Industry Terms: Not Available to Industry
How to cite: pAAV_FKBP-V5-TWIST1 was a gift from Joanna Wysocka (Addgene plasmid # 215022 ; http://n2t.net/addgene:215022 ; RRID:Addgene_215022)
