[The description below was written by a language model from this plasmid's Addgene catalogue record and pLannotate feature annotations shown in this document.]
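Description:
pAAV_FKBP-V5-TWIST1 is an adeno-associated virus transfer plasmid built on a pAAV backbone. It serves as a homology-directed repair donor for tagging the endogenous human TWIST1 locus rather than as an expression vector. It is propagated in E. coli through a ColE1/pUC-type origin and selected with ampicillin via the bla promoter and AmpR gene. An f1 origin and several short annotated fragments (lacI, lacZα, M13 genes, bom, rop) are backbone remnants. Although the annotated origin is a high-copy type, the catalogue lists the plasmid as low copy and specifies a recombination-deficient host, which is consistent with the usual instability of ITR repeats.

The roughly 2.1 kb payload was assembled by Gibson cloning and lies between two AAV2 inverted terminal repeats, the cis elements needed for replication and packaging of the genome into AAV particles. Within it, the annotation shows the F36V mutant of FKBP12 followed in the same orientation by TWIST1 coding sequence. The gap between them is where the V5 epitope named in the record would be expected, although V5 is not itself annotated. About 800 bp of unannotated sequence upstream of FKBP presumably provides the 5′ homology arm from the TWIST1 locus, while the TWIST1 coding region and sequence downstream of it act as the 3′ arm. No complete promoter is annotated; only very short SV40 ori and CMV enhancer fragments are detected, so expression of the fusion would depend on the native TWIST1 promoter after integration.

FKBP12 F36V binds synthetic ligands that do not recognise wild-type FKBP12. An N-terminal knock-in of this domain is commonly used as a degron tag for ligand-induced depletion of the endogenous protein, and V5 allows detection or immunoprecipitation. The record does not specify the nuclease or guide used for targeting.
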