Features (pLannotate 1.2.2; 16 found; start..end, strand, type, name):
      1..589     +  rep_origin     ori: high-copy-number ColE1/pMB1/pBR322/pUC origin of replication
    772..828     +  CDS            lacI (fragment): lac repressor; lacI; The lac repressor binds to the lac operator to inhibit transcription in E. coli. This inhibition can be relieved by adding lactose or isopropyl-β-D-thiogalactopyranoside (IPTG).
    822..955     -  repeat_region  AAV2 ITR: inverted terminal repeat of adeno-associated virus serotype 2 inverted
   1007..1050    -  rep_origin     SV40 ori (fragment): SV40 origin of replication
   1132..1150    +  enhancer       CMV enhancer (fragment): human cytomegalovirus immediate early enhancer
   1943..2267    +  CDS            FKBP-V (fragment): F36V mutant of FK506-binding protein FKBP12 binds synthetic ligands that do not bind wild-type FKBP
   2351..2950    +  CDS            TWIST1: TWST1_HUMAN - Also known as BHLHA38, TWIST. Experimental evidence at protein level: Swiss-Prot protein existence level 1. Acts as a transcriptional regulator. Inhibits myogenesis by sequestrating E proteins, inhibiting trans-activation by MEF2, and inhibiting DNA-binding by MYOD1 through physical interaction. This interaction probably involves the basic domains of both proteins. Also represses expression of proinflammatory cytokines such as TNFA and IL1B. Regulates cranial suture patterning and fusion. Activates transcription as a heterodimer with E proteins. Regulates gene expression differen
   3302..3434    +  repeat_region  AAV2 ITR (fragment): inverted terminal repeat of adeno-associated virus serotype 2 inverted
   3429..3498    +  CDS            lacZα (fragment): LacZα fragment of β-galactosidase; lacZ fragment
   3509..3814    +  CDS            M13 gene IV (fragment) (sequence partly withheld): pIV; IV; phage assembly
   3802..4230    +  rep_origin     f1 ori (sequence partly withheld): f1 bacteriophage origin of replication; arrow indicates direction of (+) strand synthesis
   4320..4723    +  CDS            M13 gene II (fragment) (sequence partly withheld): pII; II; replication
   4731..4830    -  misc_feature   bom (fragment): basis of mobility region from pBR322
   4932..4967    -  CDS            rop (fragment): Rop protein, which maintains plasmids at low copy number; rop
   5062..5166    +  promoter       AmpR promoter: bla
   5167..6027    +  CDS            AmpR: β-lactamase; bla; confers resistance to ampicillin, carbenicillin, and related antibiotics
>Addgene plasmid #215022 | pAAV_FKBP-V5-TWIST1 | addgene full sequence | sequence record 425811 | Addgene NGS Result
TTGAGATCCTTTTTTTCTGCGCGTAATCTGCTGCTTGCAAACAAAAAAACCACCGCTACCAGCGGTGGTT
TGTTTGCCGGATCAAGAGCTACCAACTCTTTTTCCGAAGGTAACTGGCTTCAGCAGAGCGCAGATACCAA
ATACTGTTCTTCTAGTGTAGCCGTAGTTAGGCCACCACTTCAAGAACTCTGTAGCACCGCCTACATACCT
CGCTCTGCTAATCCTGTTACCAGTGGCTGCTGCCAGTGGCGATAAGTCGTGTCTTACCGGGTTGGACTCA
AGACGATAGTTACCGGATAAGGCGCAGCGGTCGGGCTGAACGGGGGGTTCGTGCACACAGCCCAGCTTGG
AGCGAACGACCTACACCGAACTGAGATACCTACAGCGTGAGCTATGAGAAAGCGCCACGCTTCCCGAAGG
GAGAAAGGCGGACAGGTATCCGGTAAGCGGCAGGGTCGGAACAGGAGAGCGCACGAGGGAGCTTCCAGGG
GGAAACGCCTGGTATCTTTATAGTCCTGTCGGGTTTCGCCACCTCTGACTTGAGCGTCGATTTTTGTGAT
GCTCGTCAGGGGGGCGGAGCCTATGGAAAAACGCCAGCAACGCGGCCTTTTTACGGTTCCTGGCCTTTTG
CTGGCCTTTTGCTCACATGTTCTTTCCTGCGTTATCCCCTGATTCTGTGGATAACCGTATTACCGCCTTT
GAGTGAGCTGATACCGCTCGCCGCAGCCGAACGACCGAGCGCAGCGAGTCAGTGAGCGAGGAAGCGGAAG
AGCGCCCAATACGCAAACCGCCTCTCCCCGCGCGTTGGCCGATTCATTAATGCAGCTGCGCGCTCGCTCG
CTCACTGAGGCCGCCCGGGCAAAGCCCGGGCGTCGGGCGACCTTTGGTCGCCCGGCCTCAGTGAGCGAGC
GAGCGCGCAGAGAGGGAGTGGCCAACTCCATCACTAGGGGTTCCTTGTAGTTAATGATTAACCCGCCATG
CTACTTATCTACGTAGCCATGCTCTAGCGGCCTCGGCCTCTGCATAAATAAAAAAAATTAGTCAGCCATG
AGCTTGGCCCATTGCATACGTTGTATCCATATCATAATATGTACATTTATATTGGCTCATGTCCAACATT
ACCGCCATGTTGACATTGATTATTGACTAGACGGACCTAGAGGGCTCTTGGGCGAGATGAGACATCACCC
ACTGTGTAGAAGCTGTTGCCATTGCTGCTGTCACAGCCACTCCGGATGGGGCTGCCACCGCGGCCAGGAC
AGTCTCCTCCGACCGCTTCCTGGGCTGCGCTAGGGTTCGGGGGCGCTGCCCGCACGCTCCGGCGGGGAAG
GAAATCGCCCCGCGCCCGCCGGAGGAAGGCGACGGGGAGGGAAGGGGGAGGGCGGCTAGGAGGCGGGTGG
AGGGGCCGGCCGCCCGGGCCAGGTCGTTTTTGAATGGTTTGGGAGGACGAATTGTTAGACCCCGAGGAAG
GGAGGTGGGACGGGGGAGGGGGACTGGAAAGCGGAAACTTTCCTATAAAACTTCGAAAAGTCCCTCCTCC
TCACGTCAGGCCAATGACACTGCTGCCCCCAAACTTTCCGCCTGCACGGAGGTATAAGAGCCTCCAAGTC
TGCAGCTCTCGCCCAACTCCCAGACACCTCGCGGGCTCTGCAGCACCGGCACCGTTTCCAGGAGGCCTGG
CGGGGTGTGCGTCCAGCCGTTGGGCGCTTTCTTTTTGGACCTCGGGGCCATCCACACCGTCCCCTCCCCC
TCCCGCCTCCCTCCCCGCCTCCCCCGCGCGCCCTCCCCGCGGAGGTCCCTCCCGTCCGTCCTCCTGCTCT
CTCCTCCGCGGGCCGCATCGCCCGGGCCGGCGCCGCGCGCGGGGGAAGCTGGCGGGCTGAGGCGCCCCGC
TCTTCTCCTCTGCCCCGGGCCCGCGAGGCCACGCGTCGCCGCTCGAGAGATGATGGGAGTGCAGGTGGAA
ACCATCTCCCCAGGAGACGGGCGCACCTTCCCCAAGCGCGGCCAGACCTGCGTGGTGCACTACACCGGGA
TGCTTGAAGATGGAAAGAAAGTTGATTCCTCCCGGGACAGAAACAAGCCCTTTAAGTTTATGCTAGGCAA
GCAGGAGGTGATCCGAGGCTGGGAAGAAGGGGTTGCCCAGATGAGTGTGGGTCAGAGAGCCAAACTGACT
ATATCTCCAGATTATGCCTATGGTGCCACTGGGCACCCAGGCATCATCCCACCACATGCCACTCTCGTCT
TCGATGTGGAGCTTCTAAAACTGGAATCTGGATCCGGTTCCGGCAAGCCCATCCCCAACCCCCTGCTGGG
CCTGGACAGCACCTCCGGTTCAGGCTCTGGATCCGGTTCCCAGGACGTGTCCAGCTCGCCAGTCTCGCCG
GCCGACGACAGCCTGAGCAACAGCGAGGAAGAGCCAGACCGGCAGCAGCCGCCGAGCGGCAAGCGCGGGG
GACGCAAGCGGCGCAGCAGCAGGCGCAGCGCGGGCGGCGGCGCGGGGCCCGGCGGAGCCGCGGGTGGGGG
CGTCGGAGGCGGCGACGAGCCGGGCAGCCCGGCCCAGGGCAAGCGCGGCAAGAAGTCTGCGGGCTGTGGC
GGCGGCGGCGGCGCGGGCGGCGGCGGCGGCAGCAGCAGCGGCGGCGGGAGTCCGCAGTCTTACGAGGAGC
TGCAGACGCAGCGGGTCATGGCCAACGTGCGGGAGCGCCAGCGCACCCAGTCGCTGAACGAGGCGTTCGC
CGCGCTGCGGAAGATCATCCCCACGCTGCCCTCGGACAAGCTGAGCAAGATTCAGACCCTCAAGCTGGCG
GCCAGGTACATCGACTTCCTCTACCAGGTCCTCCAGAGCGACGAGCTGGACTCCAAGATGGCAAGCTGCA
GCTATGTGGCTCACGAGCGGCTCAGCTACGCCTTCTCGGTCTGGAGGATGGAGGGGGCCTGGTCCATGTC
CGCGTCCCACTAGCAGGCGGAGCCCCCCACCCCCTCAGCAGGGCCGGAGACCTAGGTAAGGACCGCGCCG
CTGCACCCCTTCGCCTCTCAGGTGGCAGACGGCAGGCCGGCCAGGCCGCGGTTCCCAGTCCACCTCGATT
TCCTCCCCTCTCCCACTCTCCGCTCAGCCTTCCCACCTCACTTGGCACCGTTGCCTCGCGCCCCCAGCGT
CCCCGGAAGGCCGGTCTGACCCCGCTAGGGAGAGCAGTCTCCAGGGGGATGCGCCCTGGTGAGGGGTGTG
TGTGCGCGTGAGTGTGCGTGACAGGAGGGCTAGAGCATGGCTACGTAGATAAGTAGCATGGCGGGTTAAT
CATTAACTACAAGGAACCCCTAGTGATGGAGTTGGCCACTCCCTCTCTGCGCGCTCGCTCGCTCACTGAG
GCCGGGCGACCAAAGGTCGCCCGACGCCCGGGCTTTGCCCGGGCGGCCTCAGTGAGCGAGCGAGCGCGCA
GCTGGCGTAATAGCGAAGAGGCCCGCACCGATCGCCCTTCCCAACAGTTGCGCAGCCTGAATGGCGAATG
GCGATTCC
[38 nt withheld, positions 3509-3546]
C
[378 nt withheld, positions 3548-3925]
C
[91 nt withheld, positions 3927-4017]
A
[49 nt withheld, positions 4019-4067]
CCTTTGACGTTGGAGTCCACGTTCTTT
[37 nt withheld, positions 4095-4131]
ACCCTATCTCGGTCTATTCTTTTGATTTATAAGGGATTTTGCCGATTTCGGCCTATTGGTTAAAAAATGA
GCTGATTTAACAAAAATTTAACGCGAATTTTAACAAAATATTAACGCTTACAATTTAAATATTTGCTTAT
ACAATCT
[100 nt withheld, positions 4279-4378]
CTCAGGCAATGACCTGATAGCCTTTGTAG
[69 nt withheld, positions 4408-4476]
T
[44 nt withheld, positions 4478-4521]
ACCTACACATTACTCA
[44 nt withheld, positions 4538-4581]
TTGCGTTGAAATAAAGGCTTCTCCC
[83 nt withheld, positions 4607-4689]
TTCTTTGCCTTGCCTGTATGATTTATTGGATGTTGGAATCGCCTGATGCGGTATTTTCTCCTTACGCATC
TGTGCGGTATTTCACACCGCATATGGTGCACTCTCAGTACAATCTGCTCTGATGCCGCATAGTTAAGCCA
GCCCCGACACCCGCCAACACCCGCTGACGCGCCCTGACGGGCTTGTCTGCTCCCGGCATCCGCTTACAGA
CAAGCTGTGACCGTCTCCGGGAGCTGCATGTGTCAGAGGTTTTCACCGTCATCACCGAAACGCGCGAGAC
GAAAGGGCCTCGTGATACGCCTATTTTTATAGGTTAATGTCATGATAATAATGGTTTCTTAGACGTCAGG
TGGCACTTTTCGGGGAAATGTGCGCGGAACCCCTATTTGTTTATTTTTCTAAATACATTCAAATATGTAT
CCGCTCATGAGACAATAACCCTGATAAATGCTTCAATAATATTGAAAAAGGAAGAGTATGAGTATTCAAC
ATTTCCGTGTCGCCCTTATTCCCTTTTTTGCGGCATTTTGCCTTCCTGTTTTTGCTCACCCAGAAACGCT
GGTGAAAGTAAAAGATGCTGAAGATCAGTTGGGTGCACGAGTGGGTTACATCGAACTGGATCTCAACAGC
GGTAAGATCCTTGAGAGTTTTCGCCCCGAAGAACGTTTTCCAATGATGAGCACTTTTAAAGTTCTGCTAT
GTGGCGCGGTATTATCCCGTATTGACGCCGGGCAAGAGCAACTCGGTCGCCGCATACACTATTCTCAGAA
TGACTTGGTTGAGTACTCACCAGTCACAGAAAAGCATCTTACGGATGGCATGACAGTAAGAGAATTATGC
AGTGCTGCCATAACCATGAGTGATAACACTGCGGCCAACTTACTTCTGACAACGATCGGAGGACCGAAGG
AGCTAACCGCTTTTTTGCACAACATGGGGGATCATGTAACTCGCCTTGATCGTTGGGAACCGGAGCTGAA
TGAAGCCATACCAAACGACGAGCGTGACACCACGATGCCTGTAGCAATGGCAACAACGTTGCGCAAACTA
TTAACTGGCGAACTACTTACTCTAGCTTCCCGGCAACAATTAATAGACTGGATGGAGGCGGATAAAGTTG
CAGGACCACTTCTGCGCTCGGCCCTTCCGGCTGGCTGGTTTATTGCTGATAAATCTGGAGCCGGTGAGCG
TGGGTCTCGCGGTATCATTGCAGCACTGGGGCCAGATGGTAAGCCCTCCCGTATCGTAGTTATCTACACG
ACGGGGAGTCAGGCAACTATGGATGAACGAAATAGACAGATCGCTGAGATAGGTGCCTCACTGATTAAGC
ATTGGTAACTGTCAGACCAAGTTTACTCATATATACTTTAGATTGATTTAAAACTTCATTTTTAATTTAA
AAGGATCTAGGTGAAGATCCTTTTTGATAATCTCATGACCAAAATCCCTTAACGTGAGTTTTCGTTCCAC
TGAGCGTCAGACCCCGTAGAAAAGATCAAAGGATCTTC
